Addgene plasmid #43177: I-TCCG
Depositing lab: Chad Cowan & Kiran Musunuru. Depositing organization: Harvard University. Publication: A TALEN Genome-Editing System for Generating Human Stem Cell-Based Disease Models. Ding Q, Lee YK, Schaefer EA, Peters DT, Veres A, Kim K, Kuperwasser N, Motola DL, Meissner TB, Hendriks WT, Trevisan M, Gupta RM, Moisan A, Banks E, Friesen M, Schinzel RT, Xia F, Tang A, Xia Y, Figueroa E, Wann A, Ahfeldt T, Daheron L, Zhang F, Rubin LL, Peng LF, Chung RT, Musunuru K, Cowan CA. Cell Stem Cell. 2012 Dec 12. pii: S1934-5909(12)00645-5. doi: 10.1016/j.stem.2012.11.011. PubMed 23246482.
Backbone
  Vector backbone: pCRII-TOPO
  Backbone manufacturer: Invitrogen
  Backbone size w/o insert (bp): 3973
  Vector type: Bacterial Cloning
Growth in bacteria
  Bacterial resistance: Ampicillin and Kanamycin, 100 & 50 μg/mL
  Growth temperature: 37°C
  Growth strain: Top10
  Copy number: High Copy
Gene/Insert
  Gene/Insert name: I-TCCG
  Species: Synthetic
  Insert size (bp): 424
  Cloning method: TOPO Cloning
  Sequencing primers: 5′ T7; 3′ M13-rev
Terms and licenses: Academic/Nonprofit Terms; Industry Terms: Not Available to Industry
How to cite: I-TCCG was a gift from Chad Cowan & Kiran Musunuru (Addgene plasmid # 43177 ; http://n2t.net/addgene:43177 ; RRID:Addgene_43177)
