[The description below was written by a language model from this plasmid's Addgene catalogue record.]
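Description:
I-TCCG is a bacterial cloning plasmid built on the commercial pCRII-TOPO backbone (about 4 kb without insert), into which a 424 bp synthetic fragment was introduced by TOPO cloning. It is a high-copy plasmid maintained in E. coli, and the record lists both ampicillin and kanamycin resistance, consistent with the dual selection markers carried by this backbone. No expression in eukaryotic cells is intended. The vector serves purely as a storage and propagation vehicle for the insert, which can be sequence-verified from the flanking T7 and M13 reverse primer sites in the backbone.

The record gives the insert only as "I-TCCG" and describes it as synthetic, without detailing its composition. The plasmid was deposited with a publication describing a TALEN genome-editing system for generating human stem cell-based disease models. Given that context, the four-letter name plausibly denotes a pre-assembled block of TAL effector repeat units recognising the bases T, C, C and G, and the "I" prefix may mark its position in an ordered assembly. The insert size is roughly consistent with four repeat modules. This interpretation is an inference from the name and the associated work, not something stated in the catalogue fields. No feature table is provided, so the exact boundaries, any flanking restriction sites used to release the fragment, and the repeat-variable residues encoded cannot be confirmed. If the inference holds, the plasmid would be one member of a library of modular building blocks that are excised and ligated in order to construct custom TALEN DNA-binding arrays for targeted genome modification.
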