>Addgene plasmid #43177 | I-TCCG | depositor partial sequence | sequence record 58442 | I-TCCG sequence 424 bps
CGTCTCCTGACCCCAGAGCAGGTCGTGGCCATTGCCTCCAATGGAGGGGGCAAACAGGCGTTGGAAACCG
TACAACGATTGCTGCCGGTGCTGTGCCAAGCGCACGGACTCACCCCAGAGCAGGTCGTGGCGATCGCAAG
CCACGACGGAGGAAAGCAAGCCTTGGAAACAGTACAGAGGCTGTTGCCTGTGCTGTGCCAAGCGCACGGC
CTCACCCCAGAGCAGGTCGTGGCGATCGCAAGCCACGACGGAGGAAAGCAAGCCTTGGAAACAGTACAGA
GGCTGTTGCCTGTGCTGTGCCAAGCGCACGGATTAACCCCAGAGCAGGTCGTGGCAATCGCGAGCAATAA
CGGCGGAAAACAGGCTTTGGAAACGGTGCAGAGGCTCCTTCCAGTGCTGTGCCAAGCGCACGGCTTAAGA
GACG
