>Addgene plasmid #43177 | I-TCCG | addgene partial sequence | sequence record 64305 | M13_pUC_fwd
TATAGGGCGAATTGGGCCCTCTAGATGCATGCTCGAGCGGCCGCCAGTGTGATGGATATCTGCAGAATTC
GCCCTTATATAGATGCCGTCCTAGCGCGTCTCCTGACCCCAGAGCAGGTCGTGGCCATTGCCTCGAATGG
AGGGGGCAAACAGGCGTTGGAAACCGTACAACGATTGCTGCCGGTGCTGTGCCAAGCGCACGGACTCACC
CCAGAGCAGGTCGTGGCGATCGCAAGCCACGACGGAGGAAAGCAAGCCTTGGAAACAGTACAGAGGCTGT
TGCCTGTGCTGTGCCAAGCGCACGGCCTCACCCCAGAGCAGGTCGTGGCGATCGCAAGCCACGACGGAGG
AAAGCAAGCCTTGGAAACAGTACAGAGGCTGTTGCCTGTGCTGTGCCAAGCGCACGGATTAACCCCAGAG
CAGGTCGTGGCAATCGCGAGCAATAACGGCGGAAAACAGGCTTTGGAAACGGTGCAGAGGCTCCTTCCAG
TGCTGTGCCAAGCGCACGGCTTAAGAGACGTGGGCACAGGAAAGATACTTAAGGGCGAATTCCAGCACAC
TGGCGGCCGTTACTAGTGGATCCGAGCTCGGTACCAAGCTTGATGCATAGCTTGAGTATTCTATAGTGTC
ACCTAAATAGCTTGGCGTAATCATGGTCATAGCTGTTTCCTGTGTGAAATTGTTATCCGCTCACAATTCC
ACACAACATACGAGCCGGAAGCATAAAGTGTAAAGCCTGGGGTGCCTAATGAGTGAGCTAACTCACATTA
ATTGCGTTGCGCTCACTGCCCGCTTTCCAGTCGGGAAACCTGTCGTGCCAGCTGCATTAATGAATCGGCC
AACGCGCGGGGAGAGGCGGTTTGCGTATTGGGCGCTCTTCCGCTTCCTCGCTCACTGACTCGCTGCGCTC
GGTCGTTCGGCTGCGGCGAGCGGTATCAGCTCACTCAAAGGCGGTAATANGGTTATCCACAGAAT
